Addgene plasmid #198604: pBad-HaloGFP-153-154
Purpose: Green fluorescent Ca2+ ion indicator for bacterial expression.
Depositing lab: Robert Campbell. Depositing organization: The University of Tokyo. Publication: Chemigenetic indicators based on synthetic chelators and green fluorescent protein. Zhu W, Takeuchi S, Imai S, Terada T, Ueda T, Nasu Y, Terai T, Campbell RE. Nat Chem Biol. 2023 Jan;19(1):38-44. doi: 10.1038/s41589-022-01134-z. Epub 2022 Sep 22. PubMed 36138142.
Backbone
  Vector backbone: PBad
  Backbone manufacturer: Invitrogen
  Backbone size w/o insert (bp): 4000
  Vector type: Bacterial Expression
Growth in bacteria
  Bacterial resistance: Ampicillin, 100 μg/mL
  Growth temperature: 37°C
  Growth strain: DH5alpha
  Copy number: High Copy
Gene/Insert
  Gene/Insert name: HaloGFP-153-154
  Species: Synthetic
  Insert size (bp): 1620
  Promoter: araBAD promoter
  Cloning method: Gibson Cloning
  Sequencing primers: 5′ pBAD forward; 3′ pBAD Reverse
Terms and licenses: Academic/Nonprofit Terms; Industry Terms: Not Available to Industry
How to cite: pBad-HaloGFP-153-154 was a gift from Robert Campbell (Addgene plasmid # 198604 ; http://n2t.net/addgene:198604 ; RRID:Addgene_198604)
