[The description below was written by a language model from this plasmid's Addgene catalogue record and pLannotate feature annotations shown in this document.]
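Description:
pBad-HaloGFP-153-154 is a bacterial expression plasmid built on the Invitrogen pBAD backbone, carrying a synthetic chemigenetic indicator scaffold described as a green fluorescent Ca2+ indicator. It is propagated in E. coli as a high-copy plasmid through a ColE1/pMB1-type origin and selected with ampicillin via the β-lactamase gene under its own promoter. Backbone remnants from pBR322, namely the bom region and a short rop fragment, are also annotated. The sequenced record is 5,687 nt, consistent with a roughly 4 kb backbone plus the 1.6 kb insert.

Expression is driven by the araBAD promoter, with the divergently transcribed araC regulator on the same plasmid, so transcription is induced by L-arabinose and otherwise kept low. The open reading frame begins with the usual pBAD leader: a short histidine-tag-containing segment (annotated as a capTEV fragment), the T7 gene 10 leader that aids translation, and the Xpress epitope with its enterokinase cleavage site. The insert follows. The feature table shows it as an N-terminal portion of HaloTag, then a GFP variant annotated as cEGFP, then the remaining portion of HaloTag. In other words, the fluorescent protein is inserted within the self-labelling dehalogenase; the name suggests the insertion lies between residues 153 and 154, though the record does not state this explicitly. The rrnB T1 and T2 terminators close the transcription unit.

HaloTag binds chloroalkane ligands covalently, and the associated publication concerns indicators that combine synthetic chelators with GFP. The protein is therefore presumably labelled with a chelator-bearing ligand whose ion binding modulates GFP fluorescence. The plasmid is suited to producing and purifying the tagged protein in E. coli for characterisation or screening.
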