Features (pLannotate 1.2.2; 16 found; start..end, strand, type, name):
     27..311     +  promoter       araBAD promoter: araBAD; promoter of the L-arabinose operon of E. coli; the araC regulatory gene is transcribed in the opposite direction (Guzman et al., 1995)
    357..377     +  CDS            capTEV™ (fragment): composite tag for in vivo biotinylation, TEV protease cleavage, and 6xHis tagging
    378..410     +  CDS            T7 tag (gene 10 leader): leader peptide from bacteriophage T7 gene 10 promotes efficient translation in E. coli
    414..437     +  CDS            Xpress™ tag: Xpress™ epitope tag, including an enterokinase recognition and cleavage site
    453..908     +  CDS            HaloTag® (fragment): modified bacterial dehalogenase that forms covalent bonds with chloroalkane derivatives
    912..1637    +  CDS            cEGFP: cEGFP is a basic (constitutively fluorescent) green fluorescent protein published in 2008, derived from Aequorea victoria.
   1643..2072    +  CDS            HaloTag® (fragment): modified bacterial dehalogenase that forms covalent bonds with chloroalkane derivatives
   2165..2280    +  ncRNA          5S rRNA: Accession: RF00001 - 5S ribosomal RNA
   2284..2370    +  terminator     rrnB T1 terminator: Escherichia coli rrnB; transcription terminator T1 from the E. coli rrnB gene
   2462..2489    +  terminator     rrnB T2 terminator: transcription terminator T2 from the E. coli rrnB gene
   2508..2599    +  promoter       AmpR promoter: bla
   2600..3460    +  CDS            AmpR: β-lactamase; bla; confers resistance to ampicillin, carbenicillin, and related antibiotics
   3631..4219    +  rep_origin     ori: high-copy-number ColE1/pMB1/pBR322/pUC origin of replication
   4405..4545    -  misc_feature   bom: basis of mobility region from pBR322
   4647..4687    -  CDS            rop (fragment): Rop protein, which maintains plasmids at low copy number; rop
   4809..5687    -  CDS            araC: L-arabinose regulatory protein; araC
>Addgene plasmid #198604 | pBad-HaloGFP-153-154 | addgene full sequence | sequence record 389849 | Addgene NGS Result
ACTTTTCATACTCCCGCCATTCAGAGAAGAAACCAATTGTCCATATTGCATCAGACATTGCCGTCACTGC
GTCTTTTACTGGCTCTTCTCGCTAACCAAACCGGTAACCCCGCTTATTAAAAGCATTCTGTAACAAAGCG
GGACCAAAGCCATGACAAAAACGCGTAACAAAAGTGTCTATAATCACGGCAGAAAAGTCCACATTGATTA
TTTGCACGGCGTCACACTTTGCTATGCCATAGCATTTTTATCCATAAGATTAGCGGATCCTACCTGACGC
TTTTTATCGCAACTCTCTACTGTTTCTCCATACCCGTTTTTTGGGCTAACAGGAGGAATTAACCATGGGG
GGTTCTCATCATCATCATCATCATGGTATGGCTAGCATGACTGGTGGACAGCAAATGGGTCGGGATCTGT
ACGACGATGACGATAAGGATCCGAGCTCGAGAATGGCAGAAATCGGTACTGGCTTTCCATTCGACCCCCA
TTATGTGGAAGTCCTGGGCGAGCGCATGCACTACGTCGATGTTGGTCCGCGCGATGGCACCCCTGTGCTG
TTCCTGCACGGTAACCCGACCTCCTCCTACGTGTGGCGCAACATCATCCCGCATGTTGCACCGACCCATC
GCTGCATTGCTCCAGACCTGATCGGTATGGGCAAATCCGACAAACCAGACCTGGGTTATTTCTTCGACGA
CCACGTCCGCTTCATGGATGCCTTCATCGAAGCCCTGGGTCTGGAAGAGGTCGTCCTGGTCATTCACGAC
TGGGGCTCCGCTCTGGGTTTCCACTGGGCCAAGCGCAATCCAGAGCGCGTCAAAGGTATTGCATTTATGG
AGTTCATCCGCCCTATCCCGACCTGGGACGAATGGCCAGAATTTGCCCGCGAGACCTTCCAGGCCTTCGG
TGAAAACGTCTATATCAAGGCCGACAAGCAGAAGAACGGCATCAAGGCGAACTTCAAGATCCGCCACAAC
ATCGAGGACGGCGGCGTGCAGCTCGCCTACCACTACCAGCAGAACACCCCCATCGGCGACGGCCCCGTGC
TGCTGCCCGACAACCACTACCTGAGCGTCCAGTCCAAACTTTCGAAAGACCCCAACGAGAAGCGCGATCA
CATGGTCCTGCTGGAGTTCGTGACCGCCGCCGGGATCACTCTCGGCATGGACGAGCTGTACAAGGGCGGT
ACCGGAGGGAGCATGGTGAGCAAGGGCGAGGAGCTGTTCACCGGGGTGGTGCCCATCCTGGTCGAGCTGG
ACGGCGACGTAAACGGCCACAAGTTCAGCGTGTCCGGCGAGGGTGAGGGCGATGCCACCTACGGCAAGCT
GACCCTGAAGTTCATCTGCACCACCGGCAAGCTGCCCGTGCCCTGGCCCACCCTCGTGACCACCCTGACC
TACGGCGTGCAGTGCTTCAGCCGCTACCCCGACCACATGAAGCAGCACGACTTCTTCAAGTCCGCCATGC
CCGAAGGCTACATCCAGGAGCGCACCATCTTCTTCAAGGACGACGGCAACTACAAGACCCGCGCCGAGGT
GAAGTTCGAGGGCGACACCCTGGTGAACCGCATCGAGCTGAAGGGCATCGACTTCAAGGAGGACGGCAAC
ATCCTGGGGCATAAGCTGGAGTACAACCTTGGCACCGACGTCGGCCGCAAGCTGATCATCGATCAGAACG
TTTTTATCGAGGGTACGCTGCCGATGGGTGTCGTCCGCCCGCTGACTGAAGTCGAGATGGACCATTACCG
CGAGCCGTTCCTGAATCCTGTTGACCGCGAGCCACTGTGGCGCTTCCCAAACGAGCTGCCAATCGCCGGT
GAGCCAGCGAACATCGTCGCGCTGGTCGAAGAATACATGGACTGGCTGCACCAGTCCCCTGTCCCGAAGC
TGCTGTTCTGGGGCACCCCAGGCGTTCTGATCCCACCGGCCGAAGCCGCTCGCCTGGCCAAAAGCCTGCC
TAACTGCAAGGCTGTGGACATCGGCCCGGGTCTGAATCTGCTGCAAGAAGACAACCCGGACCTGATCGGC
AGCGAGATCGCGCGCTGGCTGTCGACGCTCGAGATTTCCGGCTGAAAGCTTGGCTGTTTTGGCGGATGAG
AGAAGATTTTCAGCCTGATACAGATTAAATCAGAACGCAGAAGCGGTCTGATAAAACAGAATTTGCCTGG
CGGCAGTAGCGCGGTGGTCCCACCTGACCCCATGCCGAACTCAGAAGTGAAACGCCGTAGCGCCGATGGT
AGTGTGGGGTCTCCCCATGCGAGAGTAGGGAACTGCCAGGCATCAAATAAAACGAAAGGCTCAGTCGAAA
GACTGGGCCTTTCGTTTTATCTGTTGTTTGTCGGTGAACGCTCTCCTGAGTAGGACAAATCCGCCGGGAG
CGGATTTGAACGTTGCGAAGCAACGGCCCGGAGGGTGGCGGGCAGGACGCCCGCCATAAACTGCCAGGCA
TCAAATTAAGCAGAAGGCCATCCTGACGGATGGCCTTTTTGCGTTTCTACAAACTCTTTTGTTTATTTTT
CTAAATACATTCAAATATGTATCCGCTCATGAGACAATAACCCTGATAAATGCTTCAATAATATTGAAAA
AGGAAGAGTATGAGTATTCAACATTTCCGTGTCGCCCTTATTCCCTTTTTTGCGGCATTTTGCCTTCCTG
TTTTTGCTCACCCAGAAACGCTGGTGAAAGTAAAAGATGCTGAAGATCAGTTGGGTGCACGAGTGGGTTA
CATCGAACTGGATCTCAACAGCGGTAAGATCCTTGAGAGTTTTCGCCCCGAAGAACGTTTTCCAATGATG
AGCACTTTTAAAGTTCTGCTATGTGGCGCGGTATTATCCCGTGTTGACGCCGGGCAAGAGCAACTCGGTC
GCCGCATACACTATTCTCAGAATGACTTGGTTGAGTACTCACCAGTCACAGAAAAGCATCTTACGGATGG
CATGACAGTAAGAGAATTATGCAGTGCTGCCATAACCATGAGTGATAACACTGCGGCCAACTTACTTCTG
ACAACGATCGGAGGACCGAAGGAGCTAACCGCTTTTTTGCACAACATGGGGGATCATGTAACTCGCCTTG
ATCGTTGGGAACCGGAGCTGAATGAAGCCATACCAAACGACGAGCGTGACACCACGATGCCTGTAGCAAT
GGCAACAACGTTGCGCAAACTATTAACTGGCGAACTACTTACTCTAGCTTCCCGGCAACAATTAATAGAC
TGGATGGAGGCGGATAAAGTTGCAGGACCACTTCTGCGCTCGGCCCTTCCGGCTGGCTGGTTTATTGCTG
ATAAATCTGGAGCCGGTGAGCGTGGGTCTCGCGGTATCATTGCAGCACTGGGGCCAGATGGTAAGCCCTC
CCGTATCGTAGTTATCTACACGACGGGGAGTCAGGCAACTATGGATGAACGAAATAGACAGATCGCTGAG
ATAGGTGCCTCACTGATTAAGCATTGGTAACTGTCAGACCAAGTTTACTCATATATACTTTAGATTGATT
TAAAACTTCATTTTTAATTTAAAAGGATCTAGGTGAAGATCCTTTTTGATAATCTCATGACCAAAATCCC
TTAACGTGAGTTTTCGTTCCACTGAGCGTCAGACCCCGTAGAAAAGATCAAAGGATCTTCTTGAGATCCT
TTTTTTCTGCGCGTAATCTGCTGCTTGCAAACAAAACAACCACCGCTACCAGCGGTGGTTTGTTTGCCGG
ATCAAGAGCTACCAACTCTTTTTCCGAAGGTAACTGGCTTCAGCAGAGCGCAGATACCAAATACTGTCCT
TCTAGTGTAGCCGTAGTTAGGCCACCACTTCAAGAACTCTGTAGCACCGCCTACATACCTCGCTCTGCTA
ATCCTGTTACCAGTGGCTGCTGCCAGTGGCGATAAGTCGTGTCTTACCGGGTTGGACTCAAGACGATAGT
TACCGGATAAGGCGCAGCGGTCGGGCTGAACGGGGGGTTCGTGCACACAGCCCAGCTTGGAGCGAACGAC
CTACACCGAACTGAGATACCTACAGCGTGAGCTATGAGAAAGCGCCACGCTTCCCGAAGGGAGAAAGGCG
GACAGGTATCCGGTAAGCGGCAGGGTCGGAACAGGAGAGCGCACGAGGGAGCTTCCAGGGGGAAACGCCT
GGTATCTTTATAGTCCTGTCGGGTTTCGCCACCTCTGACTTGAGCGTCGATTTTTGTGATGCTCGTCAGG
GGGGCGGAGCCTATGGAAAAACGCCAGCAACGCGGCCTTTTTACGGTTCCTGGCCTTTTGCTGGCCTTTT
GCTCACATGTTCTTTCCTGCGTTATCCCCTGATTCTGTGGATAACCGTATTACCGCCTTTGAGTGAGCTG
ATACCGCTCGCCGCAGCCGAACGACCGAGCGCAGCGAGTCAGTGAGCGAGGAAGCGGAAGAGCGCCTGAT
GCGGTATTTTCTCCTTACGCATCTGTGCGGTATTTCACACCGCATATGGTGCACTCTCAGTACAATCTGC
TCTGATGCCGCATAGTTAAGCCAGTATACACTCCGCTATCGCTACGTGACTGGGTCATGGCTGCGCCCCG
ACACCCGCCAACACCCGCTGACGCGCCCTGACGGGCTTGTCTGCTCCCGGCATCCGCTTACAGACAAGCT
GTGACCGTCTCCGGGAGCTGCATGTGTCAGAGGTTTTCACCGTCATCACCGAAACGCGCGAGGCAGCAGA
TCAATTCGCGCGCGAAGGCGAAGCGGCATGCATAATGTGCCTGTCAAATGGACGAAGCAGGGATTCTGCA
AACCCTATGCTACTCCGTCAAGCCGTCAATTGTCTGATTCGTTACCAATTATGACAACTTGACGGCTACA
TCATTCACTTTTTCTTCACAACCGGCACGGAACTCGCTCGGGCTGGCCCCGGTGCATTTTTTAAATACCC
GCGAGAAATAGAGTTGATCGTCAAAACCAACATTGCGACCGACGGTGGCGATAGGCATCCGGGTGGTGCT
CAAAAGCAGCTTCGCCTGGCTGATACGTTGGTCCTCGCGCCAGCTTAAGACGCTAATCCCTAACTGCTGG
CGGAAAAGATGTGACAGACGCGACGGCGACAAGCAAACATGCTGTGCGACGCTGGCGATATCAAAATTGC
TGTCTGCCAGGTGATCGCTGATGTACTGACAAGCCTCGCGTACCCGATTATCCATCGGTGGATGGAGCGA
CTCGTTAATCGCTTCCATGCGCCGCAGTAACAATTGCTCAAGCAGATTTATCGCCAGCAGCTCCGAATAG
CGCCCTTCCCCTTGCCCGGCGTTAATGATTTGCCCAAACAGGTCGCTGAAATGCGGCTGGTGCGCTTCAT
CCGGGCGAAAGAACCCCGTATTGGCAAATATTGACGGCCAGTTAAGCCATTCATGCCAGTAGGCGCGCGG
ACGAAAGTAAACCCACTGGTGATACCATTCGCGAGCCTCCGGATGACGACCGTAGTGATGAATCTCTCCT
GGCGGGAACAGCAAAATATCACCCGGTCGGCAAACAAATTCTCGTCCCTGATTTTTCACCACCCCCTGAC
CGCGAATGGTGAGATTGAGAATATAACCTTTCATTCCCAGCGGTCGGTCGATAAAAAAATCGAGATAACC
GTTGGCCTCAATCGGCGTTAAACCCGCCACCAGATGGGCATTAAACGAGTATCCCGGCAGCAGGGGATCA
TTTTGCGCTTCAGCCAT
